>Addgene plasmid #245365 | pZNpF-∆59 | addgene full sequence | sequence record 486423 | Addgene NGS Result
GCCTCCGCGCCGGGTTTTGGCGCCTCCCGCGGGCGCCCCCCTCGTCACGGCGAGCGCTGCCACGTCAGAC
GAAGGGCGCAGGAGCGTCCTGATCCTTCCGCCCGGACGCTCAGGACAGCGGCCCGCTGCTCATAAGACTC
GGCCTTAGAACCCCAGTATCAGCAGAAGGACATTTTAGGACGGGACTTGGGTGACTCTAGGGCACTGGTT
TTCTTTCCAGAGAGCGGAACAGGCGAGGAAAAGTAGTCCCTTCTCGGCGATTCTGCGGAGGGATCTCCGT
GGGGCGGTGAACGCCGATGATTATATAAGGACGCGCCGGGTGTGGCACAGCTAGTTCCGTCGCAGCCGGG
ATTTGGGTCGCGGTTCTTGTTTGTGGATCGCTGTGATCGTCACTTGGTGAGTAGCGGGCTGCTGGGCTGG
CCGGGGCTTTCGTGGCCGCCGGGCCGCTCGGTGGGACGGAAGCGTGTGGAGAGACCGCCAAGGGCTGTAG
TCTGGGTCCGCGAGCAAGGTTGCCCTGAACTGGGGGTTGGGGGGAGCGCAGCAAAATGGCGGCTGTTCCC
GAGTCTTGAATGGAAGACGCTTGTGAGGCGGGCTGTGAGGTCGTTGAAACAAGGTGGGGGGCATGGTGGG
CGGCAAGAACCCAAGGTCTTGAGCCCTTCGCTAATGCGGGAAAGCTCTTATTCGGGTGAGATGGGCTGGG
CACCATCTGGGGACCCTGACGTGAAGTTTGTCACTGACTGGAGAACTCGGTTTGTCGTCTGTTGCGGGGG
CGGCAGTTATGGCGGTGCCGTTGGGCAGTGCACCCGTACCTTTGGGAGCGCGCGCCCTCGTCGTGTCGTG
ACGTCACCCGTTCTGTTGGCTTATAATGCAGGGTGGGGCCACCTGCCGGTAGGTGTGCGGTAGGCTTTTC
TCCGTCGCAGGACGCAGGGTTCGGGCCTAGGGTAGGCTCTCCTGAATCGACAGGCGCCGGACCTCTGGTG
AGGGGAGGGATAAGTGAGGCGTCAGTTTCTTTGGTCGGTTTTATGTACCTATCTTCTTAAGTAGCTGAAG
CTCCGGTTTTGAACTATGCGCTCGGGGTTGGCGAGTGTGTTTTGTGAAGTTTTTTAGGCACCTTTTGAAA
TGTAATCATTTGGGTCAATATGTAATTTTCAGTGTTAGACTTGTAAATTGTCCGCTAAATTCTGGCCGTT
TTTGGCTTTTTTGTTAGACAACATGACCGAGTACAAGCCCACGGTGCGCCTCGCCACCCGCGACGACGTC
CCCAGGGCCGTACGCACCCTCGCCGCCGCGTTCGCCGACTACCCCGCCACGCGCCACACCGTCGATCCGG
ACCGCCACATCGAGCGGGTCACCGAGCTGCAAGAACTCTTCCTCACGCGCGTCGGGCTCGACATCGGCAA
GGTGTGGGTCGCGGACGACGGCGCCGCGGTGGCGGTCTGGACCACGCCGGAGAGCGTCGAAGCGGGGGCG
GTGTTCGCCGAGATCGGCCCGCGCATGGCCGAGTTGAGCGGTTCCCGGCTGGCCGCGCAGCAACAGATGG
AGGGCCTCCTGGCGCCGCACCGGCCCAAGGAGCCCGCGTGGTTCCTGGCCACCGTCGGCGTCTCGCCCGA
CCACCAGGGCAAGGGTCTGGGCAGCGCCGTCGTGCTCCCCGGAGTGGAGGCCGCCGAGCGCGCCGGGGTG
CCCGCCTTCCTGGAGACCTCCGCGCCCCGCAACCTCCCCTTCTACGAGCGGCTCGGCTTCACCGTCACCG
CCGACGTCGAGGTGCCCGAAGGACCGCGCACCTGGTGCATGACCCGCAAGCCCGGTGCCTAGGCTAGTAT
GTAAGCCTAGTCTTAGATAATAAAATCGCTATCCATCGAAGATGGATGTGTGTTGGTTTTTTGTGTGTGT
AACGCTAGGCGCGCCTGGTGTACCGAGAACGATCCTCTCAGTGCGAGTCTCGACGATCCATATCGTTGCT
TGGCAGTCAGCCAGTCGGAATCCAGCTTGGGACCCAGGAAGTCCAATCGTCAGATATTGTACTCAAGCCT
GGTCACGGCAGCGTACCGATCTGTTTAAACCTAGATATTGATAGTCTGATCGGTCAACGTATAATCGAGT
CCTAGCTTTTGCAAACATCTATCAAGAGACAGGATCAGCAGGAGGCTTTCGCATGAGTATTCAACATTTC
CGTGTCGCCCTTATTCCCTTTTTTGCGGCATTTTGCCTTCCTGTTTTTGCTCACCCAGAAACGCTGGTGA
AAGTAAAAGATGCTGAAGATCAGTTGGGTGCGCGAGTGGGTTACATCGAACTGGATCTCAACAGCGGTAA
GATCCTTGAGAGTTTTCGCCCCGAAGAACGCTTTCCAATGATGAGCACTTTTAAAGTTCTGCTATGTGGC
GCGGTATTATCCCGTATTGACGCCGGGCAAGAGCAACTCGGTCGCCGCATACACTATTCTCAGAATGACT
TGGTTGAGTATTCACCAGTCACAGAAAAGCATCTTACGGATGGCATGACAGTAAGAGAATTATGCAGTGC
TGCCATAACCATGAGTGATAACACTGCGGCCAACTTACTTCTGACAACGATTGGAGGACCGAAGGAGCTA
ACCGCTTTTTTGCACAACATGGGGGATCATGTAACTCGCCTTGATCGTTGGGAACCGGAGCTGAATGAAG
CCATACCAAACGACGAGCGTGACACCACGATGCCTGTAGCAATGGCAACAACCTTGCGTAAACTATTAAC
TGGCGAACTACTTACTCTAGCTTCCCGGCAACAGTTGATAGACTGGATGGAGGCGGATAAAGTTGCAGGA
CCACTTCTGCGCTCGGCCCTTCCGGCTGGCTGGTTTATTGCTGATAAATCTGGAGCCGGTGAGCGTGGGT
CTCGCGGTATCATTGCAGCACTGGGGCCAGATGGTAAGCCCTCCCGTATCGTAGTTATCTACACGACGGG
GAGTCAGGCAACTATGGATGAACGAAATAGACAGATCGCTGAGATAGGTGCCTCACTGATTAAGCATTGG
TAACCGATTCTAGGTGCATTGGCGCAGAAAAAAATGCCTGATGCGACGCTGCGCGTCTTATACTCCCACA
TATGCCAGATTCAGCAACGGATACGGCTTCCCCAACTTGCCCACTTCCATACGTGTCCTCCTTACCAGAA
ATTTATCCTTAAGATCCCGAATCGTTTAAACTCGACTCTGGCTCTATCGAATCTCCGTCGTTTCGAGCTT
ACGCGAACAGCCGTGGCGCTCATTTGCTCGTCGGGCATCGAATCTCGTCAGCTATCGTCAGCTTACCTTT
TTGGCAGCGATCGCGGCTCCCGACATCTTGGACCATTAGCTCCACAGGTATCTTCTTCCCTCTAGTGGTC
ATAACAGCAGCTTCAGCTACCTCTCAATTCAAAAAACCCCTCAAGACCCGTTTAGAGGCCCCAAGGGGTT
ATGCTATCAATCGTTGCGTTACACACACAAAAAACCAACACACATCCATCTTCGATGGATAGCGATTTTA
TTATCTAACTGCTGATCGAGTGTAGCCAGATCTCGTGAGGCTCCGGTGCCCGTCAGTGGGCAGAGCGCAC
ATCGCCCACAGTCCCCGAGAAGTTGGGGGGAGGGGTCGGCAATTGAACCGGTGCCTAGAGAAGGTGGCGC
GGGGTAAACTGGGAAAGTGATGTCGTGTACTGGCTCCGCCTTTTTCCCGAGGGTGGGGGAGAACCGTATA
TAAGTGCACTAGTCGCCGTGAACGTTCTTTTTCGCAACGGGTTTGCCGCCAGAACACAGGTAAGTGCCGT
GTGTGGTTCCCGCGGGCCTGGCCTCTTTACGGGTTATGGCCCTTGCGTGCCTTGAATTACTTCCACCTGG
CTGCAGTACGTGATTCTTGATCCCGAGCTTCGGGTTGGAAGTGGGTGGGAGAGTTCGTGGCCTTGCGCTT
AAGGAGCCCCTTCGCCTCGTGCTTGAGTTGTGGCCTGGCCTGGGCGCTGGGGCCGCCGCGTGCGAATCTG
GTGGCACCTTCGCGCCTGTCTCGCTGCTTTCGATAAGTCTCTAGCCATTTAAAATTTTTGATGACCTGCT
GCGACGCTTTTTTTCTGGCAAGATAGTCTTGTAAATGCGGGCCAAGATCAGCACACTGGTATTTCGGTTT
TTGGGGCCGCGGGCGGCGACGGGGCCCGTGCGTCCCAGCGCACATGTTCGGCGAGGCGGGGCCTGCGAGC
GCGGCCACCGAGAATCGGACGGGGGTAGTCTCAAGCTGCCCGGCCTGCTCTGGTGCCTGGCCTCGCGCCG
CCGTGTATCGCCCCGCCCTGGGCGGCAAGGCTGGCCCGGTCGGCACCAGTTGCGTGAGCGGAAAGATGGC
CGCTTCCCGGCCCTGCTGCAGGGAGCACAAAATGGAGGACGCGGCGCTCGGGAGAGCGGGCGGGTGAGTC
ACCCACACAAAGGAAAAGGGCCTTTCCGTCCTCAGCCGTCGCTTCATGTGACTCCACGGAGTACCGGGCG
CCGTCCAGGCACCTCGATTAGTTCTCCAGCTTTTGGAGTACGTCGTCTTTAGGTTGGGGGGAGGGGTTTT
ATGCGATGGAGTTTCCCCACACTGAGTGGGTGGAGACTGAAGTTAGGCCAGCTTGGCACTTGATGTAATT
CTCCTTGGAATTTGCCCTTTTTGAGTTTGGATCTTGGTTCATTCTCAAGCCTCAGACAGTGGTTCAAAGT
TTTTTTCTTCCATTTCAGGTGTCGTGAAAACTACCCCTAAAAGCCAAAAGATCTTTGTCGATCCTACCAT
CCACTCGACACACCCGCCAGCGGCCGCTGCCAAGCTTCCGAGCTCTCGAATTCAGCCGACCGCGGACGGC
GACGGAGCGCCCGGAGCCCCGGACATGTCCAGGCGGAAGCAGGCGAAGCCGCGATCGGTGAAAGTTGAAG
AGGGGGAGGCCTCGGACTTCTCGCTGGCCTGGGATTCCTCTGTGGCAGCAGCAGGAGGCCTGGAAGGAGA
GCCAGAGTGTGATCGGAAAACCAGCCGTGCGCTGGAAGACAGGAACAGCGTGACAAGTCAAGAGGAGAGA
AATGAGGACGATGAAGACGTGGAAGATGAGTCAATTTACACCTGCGTGTCCTGGAGATGGTGATGACGAC
CCACAGCTCTCCTGGGTGGCTTCATCTCCCTCCAGCAAGGATGTTGCGTCACCTACGCAGATGATAGGAG
GAGGTGGATCCGGAGGCGGAGTCTTCACACTCGAAGATTTCGTTGGGGACTGGCGACAGACAGCCGGCTA
CAACCTGGACCAAGTCCTTGAACAGGGAGGTGTGTCCAGTTTGTTTCAGAATCTCGGGGTGTCCGTAACT
CCGATCCAAAGGATTGTCCTGAGCGGTGAAAATGGGCTGAAGATCGACATCCATGTCATCATCCCGTATG
AAGGTCTGAGCGGCGACCAAATGGGCCAGATCGAAAAAATTTTTAAGGTGGTGTACCCTGTGGATGATCA
TCACTTTAAGGTGATCCTGCACTATGGCACACTGGTAATCGACGGGGTTACGCCGAACATGATCGACTAT
TTCGGACGGCCGTATGAAGGCATCGCCGTGTTCGACGGCAAAAAGATCACTGTAACAGGGACCCTGTGGA
ACGGCAACAAAATTATCGACGAGCGCCTGATCAACCCCGACGGCTCCCTGCTGTTCCGAGTAACCATCAA
CGGAGTGACCGGCTGGCGGCTGTGCGAACGCATTCTGGCGTAATATTAAGAAACCCTGGACCACCCACCC
CAGCAAGGACACTGAGCAAGAGAGGCCCTATCCCAACTCGGCCCCCAACACTGAGCATCTCCCTCACAAT
TTCCATCCCAGACCCCCATAATAACAGGAGGGGCCCAGGGAGCCCTCCCTACTCTCTTGAATACCATCAA
TAAAGTTCGCTGCACCCACCTCTCCTTGGTTTTAATGCGGTGTTGGGGGAGGGAGGGTGTGTAAATAAAT
CTCGAGGGGTTGGGGTTGCGCCTTTTCCAAGGCAGCCCTGGGTTTGCGCAGGGACGCGGCTGCTCTGGGC
GTGGTTCCGGGAAACGCAGCGGCGCCGACCCTGGGTCTCGCACATTCTTCACGTCCGTTCGCAGCGTCAC
CCGGATCTTCGCCGCTACCCTTGTGGGCCCCCCGGCGACGCTTCCTGCTCCGCCCCTAAGTCGGGAAGGT
TCCTTGCGGTTCGCGGCGTGCCGGACGTGACAAACGGAAGCCGCACGTCTCACTAGTACCCTCGCAGACG
GACAGCGCCAGGGAGCAATGGCAGCGCGCCGACCGCGATGGGCTGTGGCCAATAGCGGCTGCTCAGCAGG
GCGCGCCGAGAGCAGCGGCCGGGAAGGGGCGGTGCGGGAGGCGGGGTGTGGGGCGGTAGTGTGGGCCCTG
TTCCTGCCCGCGCGGTGTTCCGCATTCTGCAAGCCTCCGGAGCGCACGTCGGCAGTCGGCTCCCTCGTTG
ACCGAATCACCGACCTCTCTCCCCAGCTGACCACTTCGGTCCTGAGCGCTTGGGAGTTAGGTTGTTTGCC
GGCGTAGCGGCCAGCGCCTGAGCCCGCCCTTGATCTTCGCTGTGGCGTCGACATGGAAGATGCCAAAAAC
ATTAAGAAGGGCCCAGCGCCATTCTACCCACTCGAAGACGGGACCGCCGGCGAGCAACTGCACAAAGCCA
TGAAGCGCTACGCCCTGGTGCCCGGCACCATCGCCTTTACCGACGCACATATCGAGGTGGACATTACCTA
CGCCGAGTACTTCGAGATGAGCGTTCGGCTGGCAGAAGCTATGAAGCGCTATGGGCTGAATACAAACCAT
CGGATCGTGGTGTGCAGCGAGAATAGCTTGCAGTTCTTCATGCCCGTGTTGGGTGCCCTGTTCATCGGTG
TGGCTGTGGCCCCAGCTAACGACATCTACAACGAGCGCGAGCTGCTGAACAGCATGGGCATCAGCCAGCC
CACCGTCGTATTCGTGAGCAAGAAAGGGCTGCAAAAGATCCTCAACGTGCAAAAGAAGCTACCGATCATA
CAAAAGATCATCATCATGGATAGCAAGACCGACTACCAGGGCTTCCAAAGCATGTACACCTTCGTGACTT
CCCATTTGCCACCCGGCTTCAACGAGTACGACTTCGTGCCCGAGAGCTTCGACCGGGACAAAACCATCGC
CCTGATCATGAACAGTAGTGGCAGTACCGGATTGCCCAAGGGCGTAGCCCTACCGCACCGCACCGCTTGT
GTCCGATTCAGTCATGCCCGCGACCCCATCTTCGGCAACCAGATCATCCCCGACACCGCTATCCTCAGCG
TGGTGCCATTTCACCACGGCTTCGGCATGTTCACCACGCTGGGCTACTTGATCTGCGGCTTTCGGGTCGT
GCTCATGTACCGCTTCGAGGAGGAGCTATTCTTGCGCAGCTTGCAAGACTATAAGATTCAATCTGCCCTG
CTGGTGCCCACACTCTTTAGCTTCTTCGCTAAGAGCACTCTGATTGATAAGTACGACCTAAGCAACTTGC
ACGAGATCGCCAGCGGCGGGGCGCCGCTCAGCAAGGAGGTAGGTGAGGCCGTGGCCAAACGCTTCCACCT
ACCAGGCATCCGCCAGGGCTACGGCCTGACAGAAACAACCAGCGCCATTCTGATCACCCCCGAAGGGGAC
GACAAGCCTGGCGCAGTAGGCAAGGTGGTGCCCTTCTTCGAGGCTAAGGTGGTGGACTTGGACACCGGTA
AGACACTGGGTGTGAACCAGCGCGGCGAGCTGTGCGTCCGTGGCCCCATGATCATGAGCGGCTACGTTAA
CAACCCAGAGGCTACAAACGCTCTCATCGACAAGGACGGCTGGCTGCACAGCGGCGACATCGCCTACTGG
GACGAGGACGAGCACTTCTTCATCGTGGACCGGCTGAAGAGCCTGATCAAATACAAGGGCTACCAGGTAG
CCCCAGCCGAACTGGAGAGCATCCTGCTGCAACACCCCAACATCTTCGACGCCGGGGTCGCCGGCCTGCC
CGACGACGATGCCGGCGAGCTGCCCGCCGCAGTCGTCGTGCTGGAACACGGTAAAACCATGACCGAGAAG
GAGATCGTGGACTATGTGGCCAGCCAGGTTACAACCGCCAAGAAGCTGCGCGGTGGTGTTGTGTTCGTGG
ACGAGGTGCCTAAAGGACTGACCGGCAAGTTGGACGCCCGCAAGATCCGCGAGATTCTCATTAAGGCCAA
GAAGGGCGGCAAGATCGCCGTGTAAGCTAGCTTGACTGACTGAGATACAGCGTACCTTCAGCTCACAGAC
ATGATAAGATACATTGATGAGTTTGGACAAACCACAACTAGAATGCAGTGAAAAAAATGCTTTATTTGTG
AAATTTGTGATGCTATTGCTTTATTTGTAACCATTATAAGCTGCAATAAACAAGTTAACAACAACAATTG
CATTCATTTTATGTTTCAGGTTCAGGGGGAGGTGTGGGAGGTTTTTTAAAGCAAGTAAAACCTCTACAAA
TGTGGTATTGGCCCATCTCTATCGGTATCGTAGCATAACCCCTTGGGGCCTCTAAACGGGTCTTGAGGGG
TTTTTTGTGCCCCTCGGGCCGGATTGCTATCTACCGGCATTGGCGCAGAAAAAAATGCCTGATGCGACGC
TGCGCGTCTTATACTCCCACATATGCCAGATTCAGCAACGGATACGGCTTCCCCAACTTGCCCACTTCCA
TACGTGTCCTCCTTACCAGAAATTTATCCTTAAGGTCGTCAGCTATCCTGCAGGCGATCTCTCGATTTCG
ATCAAGACATTCCTTTAATGGTCTTTTCTGGACACCACTAGGGGTCAGAAGTAGTTCATCAAACTTTCTT
CCCTCCCTAATCTCATTGGTTACCTTGGGCTATCGAAACTTAATTAACCAGTCAAGTCAGCTACTTGGCG
AGATCGACTTGTCTGGGTTTCGACTACGCTCAGAATTGCGTCAGTCAAGTTCGATCTGGTCCTTGCTATT
GCACCCGTTCTCCGATTACGAGTTTCATTTAAATCATGTGAGCAAAAGGCCAGCAAAAGGCCAGGAACCG
TAAAAAGGCCGCGTTGCTGGCGTTTTTCCATAGGCTCCGCCCCCCTGACGAGCATCACAAAAATCGACGC
TCAAGTCAGAGGTGGCGAAACCCGACAGGACTATAAAGATACCAGGCGTTTCCCCCTGGAAGCTCCCTCG
TGCGCTCTCCTGTTCCGACCCTGCCGCTTACCGGATACCTGTCCGCCTTTCTCCCTTCGGGAAGCGTGGC
GCTTTCTCATAGCTCACGCTGTAGGTATCTCAGTTCGGTGTAGGTCGTTCGCTCCAAGCTGGGCTGTGTG
CACGAACCCCCCGTTCAGCCCGACCGCTGCGCCTTATCCGGTAACTATCGTCTTGAGTCCAACCCGGTAA
GACACGACTTATCGCCACTGGCAGCAGCCACTGGTAACAGGATTAGCAGAGCGAGGTATGTAGGCGGTGC
TACAGAGTTCTTGAAGTGGTGGCCTAACTACGGCTACACTAGAAGAACAGTATTTGGTATCTGCGCTCTG
CTGAAGCCAGTTACCTTCGGAAAAAGAGTTGGTAGCTCTTGATCCGGCAAACAAACCACCGCTGGTAGCG
GTGGTTTTTTTGTTTGCAAGCAGCAGATTACGCGCAGAAAAAAAGGATCTCAAGAAGATCCTTTGATCTT
TTCTACGGGGTCTGACGCTCAGTGGAACGAAAACTCACGTTAAGGGATTTTGGTCATGAGATTATCAAAA
AGGATCTTCACCTAGATCCTTTTAAATTAAAAATGAAGTTTTAAATCAATCTAAAGTATATATGAGTAAA
CTTGGTCTGACAGTTACCAATGCTTAATCAGTGAGGCACCTATCTCAGCGATCTGTCTATTTCGTTCATC
CATAGTTGCATTTAAATTTCCGAACTCTCCAAGGCCCTCGTCGGAAAATCTTCAAACCTTTCGTCCGATC
CATCTTGCAGGCTACCTCTCGAACGAACTATCGCAAGTCTCTTGGCCGGCCTTGCGCCTTGGCTATTGCT
TGGCAGCGCCTATCGCCAGGTATTACTCCAATCCCGAATATCCGAGATCGGGATCACCCGAGAGAAGTTC
AACCTACATCCTCAATCCCGATCTATCCGAGATCCGAGGAATATCGAAATCGGGGCGCGCCTG
Features (pLannotate 1.2.2; 20 found; start..end, strand, type, name):
   1213..1810    +  CDS            PuroR (fragment): puromycin N-acetyltransferase; pac from Streptomyces; confers resistance to puromycin
   1839..1887    +  polyA_signal   poly(A) signal: synthetic polyadenylation signal
   2153..3013    +  CDS            AmpR: β-lactamase; bla; confers resistance to ampicillin, carbenicillin, and related antibiotics
   3026..3162    +  terminator     rrnG terminator: transcription terminator from the E. coli ribosomal RNA rrnG operon (Albrechtsen et al., 1991)
   3314..3385    +  misc_feature   5' β-globin insulator: insulator upstream of the human β-globin locus (Farrell et al., 2002)
   3390..3436    -  terminator     T7 terminator: transcription terminator for bacteriophage T7 RNA polymerase
   3454..3502    -  polyA_signal   poly(A) signal: synthetic polyadenylation signal
   3539..4717    +  promoter       EF-1α promoter: strong constitutive promoter for human elongation factor EF-1α
   4855..5085    +  CDS            Znf423 (fragment): ZN423_MOUSE - Also known as Ebfaz, Kiaa0760, Nur12, Oaz, Zfp423. Experimental evidence at protein level: Swiss-Prot protein existence level 1. Transcription factor that can both act as an activator or a repressor depending on the context. Plays a central role in BMP signaling and olfactory neurogenesis. Associates with SMADs in response to BMP2 leading to activate transcription of BMP target genes. Acts as a transcriptional repressor via its interaction with EBF1, a transcription factor involved in terminal olfactory receptor neurons differentiation; this interaction preventing EBF1 to bind DN
   5201..5713    +  CDS            Nluc: NanoLuc® luciferase human codon-optimized
   5956..6466    +  promoter       hPGK promoter: human phosphoglycerate kinase 1 promoter
   6563..8215    +  CDS            luciferase: firefly luciferase synthetic luc2 version of the luciferase gene
   8265..8386    -  polyA_signal   SV40 poly(A) signal: SV40 polyadenylation signal
   8409..8478    -  CDS            large T antigen (fragment): large T antigen from SV40 (simian virus 40)
   8501..8547    +  terminator     T7 terminator: transcription terminator for bacteriophage T7 RNA polymerase
   8577..8713    +  terminator     rrnG terminator: transcription terminator from the E. coli ribosomal RNA rrnG operon (Albrechtsen et al., 1991)
   8758..8829    +  misc_feature   3' β-globin insulator: insulator downstream of the human β-globin locus (Farrell et al., 2002)
   9055..9643    -  rep_origin     ori: high-copy-number ColE1/pMB1/pBR322/pUC origin of replication
   9815..9879    -  CDS            bla(M) (fragment): β-lactamase lacking the signal sequence; bla(M); allows cytosolic expression of β-lactamase
  10143..1209    +  promoter       UbC promoter (across the origin): human ubiquitin C promoter
