[The description below was written by a language model from this plasmid's Addgene catalogue record and pLannotate feature annotations shown in this document.]
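Description:
pZNpF-∆59 is a 10.1 kb mammalian dual-luciferase reporter plasmid built on the pTwist-EF1a backbone. It is maintained in E. coli through a high-copy ColE1/pUC-type origin and an ampicillin resistance (β-lactamase) gene. For selection in mammalian cells it carries a puromycin N-acetyltransferase cassette, which the feature table places downstream of a human ubiquitin C promoter and upstream of a synthetic poly(A) signal.

The test cassette uses the human EF-1α promoter to drive the 5' end of mouse Zfp423, a zinc-finger transcription factor gene, fused at its C-terminal end to human codon-optimized NanoLuc luciferase. This version carries a 59-bp deletion that shifts the reading frame and creates a premature termination codon (D78Vfs*6). Consistent with this, only a short Zfp423 coding fragment is annotated ahead of the Nluc sequence. A second, independent cassette places synthetic firefly luciferase (luc2) under the human PGK promoter, with an SV40 poly(A) signal annotated just downstream on the opposite strand. Firefly signal can therefore serve as an internal control from the same plasmid for normalizing NanoLuc output. The reporter region is flanked by β-globin insulator elements and by T7 and rrnG transcription terminators, which help isolate it from the rest of the backbone.

The record gives the purpose only as a dual luciferase construct with the Zfp423 5' end fused to NanoLuc. The associated study concerns the nonequivalence of Zfp423 premature termination codons in mice, which suggests the plasmid is used to measure how much NanoLuc-producing expression persists downstream of this particular frameshift allele. The insert was assembled by Gibson cloning between EcoRI and BamHI sites.
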