Addgene plasmid #245365: pZNpF-∆59
Purpose: Dual luciferase (nano, firefly) with Zfp423 5' end fused to NanoLuciferase
Depositing lab: Bruce Hamilton. Depositing organization: University of California, San Diego (UCSD). Publication: Nonequivalence of Zfp423 premature termination codons in mice. Concepcion D, Liang C, Kim D, Hamilton BA. bioRxiv [Preprint]. 2025 Jun 2:2025.05.30.656936. doi: 10.1101/2025.05.30.656936. PubMed 40501617.
Backbone
  Vector backbone: pTwist-EF1a
  Backbone manufacturer: Twist Biosciences
  Vector type: Mammalian Expression, Luciferase, Synthetic Biology
  Selectable markers: Puromycin
Growth in bacteria
  Bacterial resistance: Ampicillin, 100 μg/mL
  Growth temperature: 37°C
  Growth strain: DH5alpha
  Copy number: High Copy
Gene/Insert
  Gene/Insert name: Zfp423-∆59
  Species: M. musculus (mouse)
  Mutation: 59-bp deletion, D78Vfs*6
  Entrez Gene: Zfp423 (a.k.a. Ebfaz, Roaz, Zfp104, Znf423, ataxia1, mKIAA0760, nur12)
  Promoter: EF1a
  Tag / fusion protein: NanoLuciferase (C terminal on insert)
  Cloning method: Gibson Cloning
Terms and licenses: Academic/Nonprofit Terms; Industry Terms: Not Available to Industry
Depositor comments: clone 7.1 5' cloning site: EcoRI. 3' cloning site: BamHI.
How to cite: pZNpF-∆59 was a gift from Bruce Hamilton (Addgene plasmid # 245365 ; http://n2t.net/addgene:245365 ; RRID:Addgene_245365)
